Addgene plasmid #100790: DsRed-CPI-17-T38E-NLS
Purpose: Mammalian expression of Fluorescent CPI-17 phospho mimetic nuclear
Depositing lab: Joseph Gordon. Depositing organization: University of Manitoba.
Backbone
  Vector backbone: pcDNA3.1(+)
  Backbone size w/o insert (bp): 5400
  Vector type: Mammalian Expression
Growth in bacteria
  Bacterial resistance: Ampicillin, 100 μg/mL
  Growth temperature: 37°C
  Growth strain: DH5alpha
  Copy number: High Copy
Gene/Insert
  Gene/Insert name: CPI-17-T38E-NLS
  Species: H. sapiens (human)
  Insert size (bp): 486
  Mutation: T38E
  Entrez Gene: PPP1R14A (a.k.a. PPP1INL)
  Promoter: CMV
  Tag / fusion protein: DsRed (N terminal on insert)
  Cloning method: Restriction Enzyme; 5′ cloning site BamHI (not destroyed); 3′ cloning site XhoI (not destroyed)
  Sequencing primers: 5′ T7; 3′ Sp6
Terms and licenses: Academic/Nonprofit Terms; Industry Terms: Not Available to Industry
How to cite: DsRed-CPI-17-T38E-NLS was a gift from Joseph Gordon (Addgene plasmid # 100790 ; http://n2t.net/addgene:100790 ; RRID:Addgene_100790)
