[The description below was written by a language model from this plasmid's Addgene catalogue record and pLannotate feature annotations shown in this document.]
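Description:
DsRed-CPI-17-T38E-NLS is a mammalian expression plasmid built on the pcDNA3.1(+) backbone, with a sequenced length of about 6.5 kb. It is propagated in E. coli through a high-copy ColE1/pUC-type origin and selected with ampicillin via the β-lactamase gene. The backbone also carries an f1 origin and an SV40 promoter-driven NeoR/KanR cassette with an SV40 polyadenylation signal, which would allow G418 selection of stably transfected mammalian cells. Small annotated fragments (a short HIV-1 LTR match, ble, lacI and bom pieces, lac promoter/operator elements) appear to be backbone remnants or incidental matches rather than functional parts of the design.

The expression cassette uses the human CMV immediate-early enhancer and promoter and ends in the bovine growth hormone polyadenylation signal. It encodes the red fluorescent protein DsRed2 fused to the N-terminus of human CPI-17 (PPP1R14A), which was cloned between BamHI and XhoI sites. T7 and SP6 promoters flank the fusion and serve as sequencing primer sites. CPI-17 is an inhibitor of the protein phosphatase 1 catalytic subunit, and its inhibitory activity rises sharply when it is phosphorylated. The T38E substitution replaces threonine 38 with glutamate as a phosphomimetic, intended to imitate this activated state. According to the catalogue entry, the insert also carries a nuclear localization signal. This signal is not separately annotated in the feature table, though the stated insert size is slightly larger than the annotated PPP1R14A coding region, consistent with an appended sequence. The construct is intended for transfection of mammalian cells to express and visualize a fluorescent, nuclear-targeted, phosphomimetic CPI-17.
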