Features (pLannotate 1.2.2; 22 found; start..end, strand, type, name):
     27..406     +  enhancer       CMV enhancer: human cytomegalovirus immediate early enhancer
    407..610     +  promoter       CMV promoter: human cytomegalovirus (CMV) immediate early promoter
    606..639     +  LTR            5' LTR (truncated) (fragment): truncated 5' long terminal repeat (LTR) from HIV-1
    655..673     +  promoter       T7 promoter: promoter for bacteriophage T7 RNA polymerase
    693..1367    +  CDS            DsRed2: DsRed2 is a basic (constitutively fluorescent) red fluorescent protein published in 2006, derived from Discosoma sp..
   1374..1814    +  CDS            PPP1R14A: PP14A_HUMAN - Also known as CPI17, PPP1INL. Experimental evidence at protein level: Swiss-Prot protein existence level 1. Inhibitor of PPP1CA. Has over 1000-fold higher inhibitory activity when phosphorylated, creating a molecular switch for regulating the phosphorylation status of PPP1CA substrates and smooth muscle contraction. From Homo sapiens (Human).
   1887..1905    -  promoter       SP6 promoter: promoter for bacteriophage SP6 RNA polymerase
   1931..2155    +  polyA_signal   bGH poly(A) signal: bovine growth hormone polyadenylation signal
   2159..2180    +  promoter       SV40 promoter (fragment): SV40 enhancer and early promoter
   2201..2629    +  rep_origin     f1 ori (sequence partly withheld): f1 bacteriophage origin of replication; arrow indicates direction of (+) strand synthesis
   2643..2972    +  promoter       SV40 promoter: SV40 enhancer and early promoter
   3039..3833    +  CDS            NeoR/KanR: aminoglycoside phosphotransferase from Tn5; aph(3')-II (or nptII); confers resistance to neomycin, kanamycin, and G418 (Geneticin®)
   3854..4012    +  CDS            ble (fragment): BLE_KLEPN - Experimental evidence at protein level: Swiss-Prot protein existence level 1. Binding protein with a strong affinity to the bleomycin family of antibiotics. Binds to CL990; an antimitotic-antibiotic compound. From Klebsiella pneumoniae.
   4007..4128    +  polyA_signal   SV40 poly(A) signal: SV40 polyadenylation signal
   4201..4217    -  protein_bind   lac operator: The lac repressor binds to the lac operator to inhibit transcription in E. coli. This inhibition can be relieved by adding lactose or isopropyl-β-D-thiogalactopyranoside (IPTG). lac repressor encoded by lacI
   4225..4255    -  promoter       lac promoter: promoter for the E. coli lac operon
   4270..4291    -  protein_bind   CAP binding site: CAP binding activates transcription in the presence of cAMP. E. coli catabolite activator protein
   4304..4396    -  CDS            lacI (fragment): lac repressor; lacI; The lac repressor binds to the lac operator to inhibit transcription in E. coli. This inhibition can be relieved by adding lactose or isopropyl-β-D-thiogalactopyranoside (IPTG).
   4579..5167    -  rep_origin     ori: high-copy-number ColE1/pMB1/pBR322/pUC origin of replication
   5338..6198    -  CDS            AmpR: β-lactamase; bla; confers resistance to ampicillin, carbenicillin, and related antibiotics
   6199..6303    -  promoter       AmpR promoter: bla
   6362..6414    -  misc_feature   bom (fragment): basis of mobility region from pBR322
>Addgene plasmid #100790 | DsRed-CPI-17-T38E-NLS | addgene full sequence | sequence record 193221 | Addgene NGS Result
CGATGTACGGGCCAGATATACGCGTTGACATTGATTATTGACTAGTTATTAATAGTAATCAATTACGGGG
TCATTAGTTCATAGCCCATATATGGAGTTCCGCGTTACATAACTTACGGTAAATGGCCCGCCTGGCTGAC
CGCCCAACGACCCCCGCCCATTGACGTCAATAATGACGTATGTTCCCATAGTAACGCCAATAGGGACTTT
CCATTGACGTCAATGGGTGGAGTATTTACGGTAAACTGCCCACTTGGCAGTACATCAAGTGTATCATATG
CCAAGTACGCCCCCTATTGACGTCAATGACGGTAAATGGCCCGCCTGGCATTATGCCCAGTACATGACCT
TATGGGACTTTCCTACTTGGCAGTACATCTACGTATTAGTCATCGCTATTACCATGGTGATGCGGTTTTG
GCAGTACATCAATGGGCGTGGATAGCGGTTTGACTCACGGGGATTTCCAAGTCTCCACCCCATTGACGTC
AATGGGAGTTTGTTTTGGCACCAAAATCAACGGGACTTTCCAAAATGTCGTAACAACTCCGCCCCATTGA
CGCAAATGGGCGGTAGGCGTGTACGGTGGGAGGTCTATATAAGCAGAGCTCTCTGGCTAACTAGAGAACC
CACTGCTTACTGGCTTATCGAAATTAATACGACTCACTATAGGGAGACCCAAGCTTGGTACCATGGCCTC
CTCCGAGAACGTCATCACCGAGTTCATGCGCTTCAAGGTGCGCATGGAGGGCACCGTGAACGGCCACGAG
TTCGAGATCGAGGGCGAGGGCGAGGGCCGCCCCTACGAGGGCCACAACACCGTGAAGCTGAAGGTGACCA
AGGGCGGCCCCCTGCCCTTCGCCTGGGACATCCTGTCCCCCCAGTTCCAGTACGGCTCCAAGGTGTACGT
GAAGCACCCCGCCGACATCCCCGACTACAAGAAGCTGTCCTTCCCCGAGGGCTTCAAGTGGGAGCGCGTG
ATGAACTTCGAGGACGGCGGCGTGGCGACCGTGACCCAGGACTCCTCCCTGCAGGACGGCTGCTTCATCT
ACAAGGTGAAGTTCATCGGCGTGAACTTCCCCTCCGACGGCCCCGTGATGCAGAAGAAGACCATGGGCTG
GGAGGCCTCCACCGAGCGCCTGTACCCCCGCGACGGCGTGCTGAAGGGCGAGACCCACAAGGCCCTGAAG
CTGAAGGACGGCGGCCACTACCTGGTGGAGTTCAAGTCCATCTACATGGCCAAGAAGCCCGTGCAGCTGC
CCGGCTACTACTACGTGGACGCCAAGCTGGACATCACCTCCCACAACGAGGACTACACCATCGTGGAGCA
GTACGAGCGCACCGAGGGCCGCCACCACCTGTTCCTGGAATTCATGGCAGCTCAGCGGCTGGGCAAGCGC
GTGCTGAGCAAGCTGCAGTCTCCATCGCGGGCCCGCGGGCCAGGGGGCAGTCCCGGGGGGCTGCAGAAGC
GGCACGCGCGCGTCGAGGTCAAGTATGACCGGCGGGAGCTGCAGCGGCGGCTGGACGTGGAGAAGTGGAT
CGACGGGCGCCTGGAGGAGCTGTACCGCGGCATGGAGGCAGACATGCCCGATGAGATCAACATTGATGAA
TTGTTGGAGTTAGAGAGTGAAGAGGAGAGAAGCCGGAAAATCCAGGGACTCCTGAAGTCATGTGGGAAAC
CTGTCGAGGACTTCATCCAGGAGCTGCTGGCAAAGCTTCAAGGCCTCCACAGGCAGCCCGGCCTCCGCCA
GCCAAGCCCCTCCCACGACGGCAGCCTCAGCCCCCTCCAGGACCGGGCCCGGACTGCTCACCCCGGTGGA
GGTCCACCTAAAAAGAAGCGGAAAGTGGGTGGAGGTTGACTCGAGCATGCATCTAGAGGGCCCTATTCTA
TAGTGTCACCTAAATGCTAGAGCTCGCTGATCAGCCTCGACTGTGCCTTCTAGTTGCCAGCCATCTGTTG
TTTGCCCCTCCCCCGTGCCTTCCTTGACCCTGGAAGGTGCCACTCCCACTGTCCTTTCCTAATAAAATGA
GGAAATTGCATCGCATTGTCTGAGTAGGTGTCATTCTATTCTGGGGGGTGGGGTGGGGCAGGACAGCAAG
GGGGAGGATTGGGAAGACAATAGCAGGCATGCTGGGGATGCGGTGGGCTCTATGGCTTCTGAGGCGGAAA
GAACCAGCTGGGGCTCTAGGGGGTATCCCC
[124 nt withheld, positions 2201-2324]
C
[91 nt withheld, positions 2326-2416]
A
[49 nt withheld, positions 2418-2466]
CCTTTGACGTTGGAGTCCACGTTCTTT
[37 nt withheld, positions 2494-2530]
ACCCTATCTCGGTCTATTCTTTTGATTTATAAGGGATTTTGCCGATTTCGGCCTATTGGTTAAAAAATGA
GCTGATTTAACAAAAATTTAACGCGAATTAATTCTGTGGAATGTGTGTCAGTTAGGGTGTGGAAAGTCCC
CAGGCTCCCCAGCAGGCAGAAGTATGCAAAGCATGCATCTCAATTAGTCAGCAACCAGGTGTGGAAAGTC
CCCAGGCTCCCCAGCAGGCAGAAGTATGCAAAGCATGCATCTCAATTAGTCAGCAACCATAGTCCCGCCC
CTAACTCCGCCCATCCCGCCCCTAACTCCGCCCAGTTCCGCCCATTCTCCGCCCCATGGCTGACTAATTT
TTTTTATTTATGCAGAGGCCGAGGCCGCCTCTGCCTCTGAGCTATTCCAGAAGTAGTGAGGAGGCTTTTT
TGGAGGCCTAGGCTTTTGCAAAAAGCTCCCGGGAGCTTGTATATCCATTTTCGGATCTGATCAAGAGACA
GGATGAGGATCGTTTCGCATGATTGAACAAGATGGATTGCACGCAGGTTCTCCGGCCGCTTGGGTGGAGA
GGCTATTCGGCTATGACTGGGCACAACAGACAATCGGCTGCTCTGATGCCGCCGTGTTCCGGCTGTCAGC
GCAGGGGCGCCCGGTTCTTTTTGTCAAGACCGACCTGTCCGGTGCCCTGAATGAACTGCAGGACGAGGCA
GCGCGGCTATCGTGGCTGGCCACGACGGGCGTTACTTGCGCAGCTGTGCTCGACGTTGTCACTGAAGCGG
GAAGGGACTGGCTGCTATTGGGCGAAGTGCCGGGGCAGGATCTCCTGTCATCTCACCTTGCTCCTGCCGA
GAAAGTATCCATCATGGCTGATGCAATGCGGCGGCTGCATACGCTTGATCCGGCTACCTGCCCATTCGAC
CACCAAGCGAAACATCGCATCGAGCGAGCACGTACTCGGATGGAAGCCGGTCTTGTCGATCAGGATGATC
TGGACGAAGAGCATCAGGGGCTCGCGCCAGCCGAACTGTTCGCCAGGCTCAAGGCGCGCATGCCCGACGG
CGAGGATCTCGTCGTGACCCATGGCGATGCCTGCTTGCCGAATATCATGGTGGAAAATGGCCGCTTTTCT
GGATTCATCGACTGTGGCCGGCTGGGTGTGGCGGACCGCTATCAGGACATAGCGTTGGCTACCCGTGATA
TTGCTGAAGAGCTTGGCGGCGAATGGGCTGACCGCTTCCTCGTGCTTTACGGTATCGCCGCTCCCGATTC
GCAGCGCATCGCCTTCTATCGCCTTCTTGACGAGTTCTTCTGAGCGGGACTCTGGGGTTCGAAATGACCG
ACCAAGCGACGCCCAACCTGCCATCACGAGATTTCGATTCCACCGCCGCCTTCTATGAAAGGTTGGGCTT
CGGAATCGTTTTCCGGGACGCCGGCTGGATGATCCTCCAGCGCGGGGATCTCATGCTGGAGTTCTTCGCC
CACCCCAACTTGTTTATTGCAGCTTATAATGGTTACAAATAAAGCAATAGCATCACAAATTTCACAAATA
AAGCATTTTTTTCACTGCATTCTAGTTGTGGTTTGTCCAAACTCATCAATGTATCTTATCATGTCTGTAT
ACCGTCGACCTCTAGCTAGAGCTTGGCGTAATCATGGTCATAGCTGTTTCCTGTGTGAAATTGTTATCCG
CTCACAATTCCACACAACATACGAGCCGGAAGCATAAAGTGTAAAGCCTGGGGTGCCTAATGAGTGAGCT
AACTCACATTAATTGCGTTGCGCTCACTGCCCGCTTTCCAGTCGGGAAACCTGTCGTGCCAGCTGCATTA
ATGAATCGGCCAACGCGCGGGGAGAGGCGGTTTGCGTATTGGGCGCTCTTCCGCTTCCTCGCTCACTGAC
TCGCTGCGCTCGGTCGTTCGGCTGCGGCGAGCGGTATCAGCTCACTCAAAGGCGGTAATACGGTTATCCA
CAGAATCAGGGGATAACGCAGGAAAGAACATGTGAGCAAAAGGCCAGCAAAAGGCCAGGAACCGTAAAAA
GGCCGCGTTGCTGGCGTTTTTCCATAGGCTCCGCCCCCCTGACGAGCATCACAAAAATCGACGCTCAAGT
CAGAGGTGGCGAAACCCGACAGGACTATAAAGATACCAGGCGTTTCCCCCTGGAAGCTCCCTCGTGCGCT
CTCCTGTTCCGACCCTGCCGCTTACCGGATACCTGTCCGCCTTTCTCCCTTCGGGAAGCGTGGCGCTTTC
TCATAGCTCACGCTGTAGGTATCTCAGTTCGGTGTAGGTCGTTCGCTCCAAGCTGGGCTGTGTGCACGAA
CCCCCCGTTCAGCCCGACCGCTGCGCCTTATCCGGTAACTATCGTCTTGAGTCCAACCCGGTAAGACACG
ACTTATCGCCACTGGCAGCAGCCACTGGTAACAGGATTAGCAGAGCGAGGTATGTAGGCGGTGCTACAGA
GTTCTTGAAGTGGTGGCCTAACTACGGCTACACTAGAAGAACAGTATTTGGTATCTGCGCTCTGCTGAAG
CCAGTTACCTTCGGAAAAAGAGTTGGTAGCTCTTGATCCGGCAAACAAACCACCGCTGGTAGCGGTGGTT
TTTTTGTTTGCAAGCAGCAGATTACGCGCAGAAAAAAAGGATCTCAAGAAGATCCTTTGATCTTTTCTAC
GGGGTCTGACGCTCAGTGGAACGAAAACTCACGTTAAGGGATTTTGGTCATGAGATTATCAAAAAGGATC
TTCACCTAGATCCTTTTAAATTAAAAATGAAGTTTTAAATCAATCTAAAGTATATATGAGTAAACTTGGT
CTGACAGTTACCAATGCTTAATCAGTGAGGCACCTATCTCAGCGATCTGTCTATTTCGTTCATCCATAGT
TGCCTGACTCCCCGTCGTGTAGATAACTACGATACGGGAGGGCTTACCATCTGGCCCCAGTGCTGCAATG
ATACCGCGAGACCCACGCTCACCGGCTCCAGATTTATCAGCAATAAACCAGCCAGCCGGAAGGGCCGAGC
GCAGAAGTGGTCCTGCAACTTTATCCGCCTCCATCCAGTCTATTAATTGTTGCCGGGAAGCTAGAGTAAG
TAGTTCGCCAGTTAATAGTTTGCGCAACGTTGTTGCCATTGCTACAGGCATCGTGGTGTCACGCTCGTCG
TTTGGTATGGCTTCATTCAGCTCCGGTTCCCAACGATCAAGGCGAGTTACATGATCCCCCATGTTGTGCA
AAAAAGCGGTTAGCTCCTTCGGTCCTCCGATCGTTGTCAGAAGTAAGTTGGCCGCAGTGTTATCACTCAT
GGTTATGGCAGCACTGCATAATTCTCTTACTGTCATGCCATCCGTAAGATGCTTTTCTGTGACTGGTGAG
TACTCAACCAAGTCATTCTGAGAATAGTGTATGCGGCGACCGAGTTGCTCTTGCCCGGCGTCAATACGGG
ATAATACCGCGCCACATAGCAGAACTTTAAAAGTGCTCATCATTGGAAAACGTTCTTCGGGGCGAAAACT
CTCAAGGATCTTACCGCTGTTGAGATCCAGTTCGATGTAACCCACTCGTGCACCCAACTGATCTTCAGCA
TCTTTTACTTTCACCAGCGTTTCTGGGTGAGCAAAAACAGGAAGGCAAAATGCCGCAAAAAAGGGAATAA
GGGCGACACGGAAATGTTGAATACTCATACTCTTCCTTTTTCAATATTATTGAAGCATTTATCAGGGTTA
TTGTCTCATGAGCGGATACATATTTGAATGTATTTAGAAAAATAAACAAATAGGGGTTCCGCGCACATTT
CCCCGAAAAGTGCCACCTGACGTCGACGGATCGGGAGATCTCCCGATCCCCTATGGTGCACTCTCAGTAC
AATCTGCTCTGATGCCGCATAGTTAAGCCAGTATCTGCTCCCTGCTTGTGTGTTGGAGGTCGCTGAGTAG
TGCGCGAGCAAAATTTAAGCTACAACAAGGCAAGGCTTGACCGACAATTGCATGAAGAATCTGCTTAGGG
TTAGGCGTTTTGCGCTGCTTCG
