>Addgene plasmid #100790 | DsRed-CPI-17-T38E-NLS | depositor partial sequence | sequence record 197667 | CPI-17 -T38E-NLS
TTCCCCGAGGGCTTCAAGTGGGAGCGCGTGATGAACTTCGAGGACGGCGGCGTGGCGACCGTGACCCAGG
ACTCCTCCCTGCAGGACGGCTGCTTCATCTACAAGGTGAAGTTCATCGGCGTGAACTTCCCCTCCGACGG
CCCCGTGATGCAGAAGAAGACCATGGGCTGGGAGGCCTCCACCGAGCGCCTGTACCCCCGCGACGGCGTG
CTGAAGGGCGAGACCCACAAGGCCCTGAAGCTGAAGGACGGCGGCCACTACCTGGTGGAGTTCAAGTCCA
TCTACATGGCCAAGAAGCCCGTGCAGCTGCCCGGCTACTACTACGTGGACGCCAAGCTGGACATCACCTC
CCACAACGAGGACTACACCATCGTGGAGCAGTACGAGCGCACCGAGGGCCGCCACCACCTGTTCCTGGAA
TTCATGGCAGCTCAGCGGCTGGGCAAGCGCGTGCTGAGCAAGCTGCAGTCTCCATCGCGGGCCCGCGGGC
CAGGGGGCAGTCCCGGGGGGCTGCAGAAGCGGCACGCGCGCGTCGAGGTCAAGTATGACCGGCGGGAGCT
GCAGCGGCGGCTGGACGTGGAGAAGTGGATCGACGGGCGCCTGGAGGAGCTGTACCGCGGCATGGAGGCA
GACATGCCCGATGAGATCAACATTGATGAATTGTTGGAGTTAGAGAGTGAAGAGGAGAGAAGCCGGAAAA
TCCAGGGACTCCTGAAGTCATGTGGGAAACCTGTCGAGGACTTCATCCAGGAGCTGCTGGCAAAGCTTCA
AGGCCTCCACAGGCAGCCCGGCCTCCGCCAGCCAAGCCCCTCCCACGACGGCAGCCTCAGCCCCCTCCAG
GACCGGGCCCGGACTGCTCACCCCGGTGGAGGTCCACCTAAAAAGAAGCGGAAAGTGGGTGGAGGT
